Addgene plasmid #213120: POC1399
Purpose: (Empty Backbone) Testing the activity of BsaI-associated switch methylases
Depositing lab: Christopher A. O'Callaghan. Depositing organization: University of Oxford. Publication: DNA methylases for site-selective inhibition of type IIS restriction enzyme activity. Flores-Fernandez CN, Lin D, Robins K, O'Callaghan CA. Appl Microbiol Biotechnol. 2024 Jan 25;108(1):174. doi: 10.1007/s00253-024-13015-7. PubMed 38270650.
Backbone
  Vector backbone: pL1R-1
  Backbone manufacturer: NovoPro
  Backbone size (bp): 4968
  Vector type: Bacterial Expression
Growth in bacteria
  Bacterial resistance: Ampicillin, 100 μg/mL
  Growth temperature: 37°C
  Growth strain: DH5alpha
  Copy number: High Copy
Terms and licenses: Academic/Nonprofit Terms; Industry Terms: Not Available to Industry
How to cite: POC1399 was a gift from Christopher A. O'Callaghan (Addgene plasmid # 213120 ; http://n2t.net/addgene:213120 ; RRID:Addgene_213120)
