[The description below was written by a language model from this plasmid's Addgene catalogue record and pLannotate feature annotations shown in this document.]
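Description:
POC1399 is an empty-backbone plasmid built on pL1R-1 and catalogued as a bacterial expression vector. Its stated purpose is testing the activity of BsaI-associated switch methylases, that is, DNA methylases used to block cutting by the type IIS restriction enzyme BsaI at selected sites. The sequenced record is 4,958 nt, close to the listed backbone size of 4,968 bp. It is maintained in E. coli at high copy through a ColE1/pUC-type origin and selected with ampicillin via the β-lactamase gene under its native promoter.

The annotated features reflect a binary-vector lineage. Nopaline-type left and right T-DNA border repeats flank a lac region that contains a CAP binding site, the lac promoter and operator, a pUC18/19-type multiple cloning site and a lacZα fragment. In related modular cloning vectors this arrangement serves as a blue/white screening cassette that is replaced during assembly. A short lacI remnant lies upstream. Outside the borders, the plasmid carries the broad-host-range IncP replication system, with oriV and the trfA gene encoding its replication initiator and copy-number regulator. These would normally permit maintenance in Agrobacterium, although the record indicates use in E. coli only. Small fragments of the pBR322 bom region and tetR are also detected and are probably non-functional leftovers.

No insert or methylase gene is listed. The feature table also does not annotate the BsaI sites or any overlapping methylase recognition sequences, so the record does not state how the test sites are arranged. The plasmid appears to serve as a substrate or recipient for assessing methylation-dependent protection from BsaI digestion.
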