Features (pLannotate 1.2.2; 15 found; start..end, strand, type, name):
     37..79      +  CDS            lacI (fragment): lac repressor; lacI; The lac repressor binds to the lac operator to inhibit transcription in E. coli. This inhibition can be relieved by adding lactose or isopropyl-β-D-thiogalactopyranoside (IPTG).
     92..113     +  protein_bind   CAP binding site: CAP binding activates transcription in the presence of cAMP. E. coli catabolite activator protein
    128..158     +  promoter       lac promoter: promoter for the E. coli lac operon
    166..182     +  protein_bind   lac operator: The lac repressor binds to the lac operator to inhibit transcription in E. coli. This inhibition can be relieved by adding lactose or isopropyl-β-D-thiogalactopyranoside (IPTG). lac repressor encoded by lacI
    219..275     -  misc_feature   MCS: pUC18/19 multiple cloning site
    272..429     +  CDS            lacZα (fragment): LacZα fragment of β-galactosidase; lacZ fragment
    435..534     -  misc_feature   bom (fragment): basis of mobility region from pBR322
    664..688     +  misc_feature   RB T-DNA repeat: right border repeat from nopaline C58 T-DNA
    800..820     -  CDS            TetR (fragment): tetracycline resistance regulatory protein; tetR
    847..1992    -  CDS            trfA: TRFA_ECOLX - Experimental evidence at protein level: Swiss-Prot protein existence level 1. Also involved in plasmid copy number control, promoting intermolecular coupling of protein bound iterons at oriV, which inhibits replication initiation. From Escherichia coli.
   2328..2916    -  rep_origin     ori: high-copy-number ColE1/pMB1/pBR322/pUC origin of replication
   3087..3947    -  CDS            AmpR: β-lactamase; bla; confers resistance to ampicillin, carbenicillin, and related antibiotics
   3948..4052    -  promoter       AmpR promoter: bla
   4139..4770    -  rep_origin     oriV: incP origin of replication
   4862..4886    +  misc_feature   LB T-DNA repeat: left border repeat from nopaline C58 T-DNA
>Addgene plasmid #213120 | POC1399 | addgene full sequence | sequence record 437748 | Addgene NGS Result
CACTCTGTGACTTGGTCTCATGCCTGAGACCAAGTCGCAGCTGGCACGACAGGTTTCCCGACTGGAAAGC
GGGCAGTGAGCGCAACGCAATTAATGTGAGTTAGCTCACTCATTAGGCACCCCAGGCTTTACACTTTATG
CTTCCGGCTCGTATGTTGTGTGGAATTGTGAGCGGATAACAATTTCACACAGGAAACAGCTATGACCATG
ATTACGCCAAGCTTGCATGCCTGCAGGTCGACTCTAGAGGATCCCCGGGTACCGAGCTCGAATTCACTGG
CCGTCGTTTTACAACGTCGTGACTGGGAAAACCCTGGCGTTACCCAACTTAATCGCCTTGCAGCACATCC
CCCTTTCGCCAGCTGGCGTAATAGCGAAGAGGCCCGCACCGATCGCCCTTCCCAACAGTTGCGCAGCCTG
AATGGCGAATGGCGCCTGATGCGGTATTTTCTCCTTACGCATCTGTGCGGTATTTCACACCGCATATGGT
GCACTCTCAGTACAATCTGCTCTGATGCCGCATAGTTAAGCCAGCCCCGACACCCGCCAACACCCGCTGA
CGCGCCCTGACGGGCTTGTCTGCTCCCGGCATCCGCTTACAGACAAGCTGTGACTTGTCTTCTGAGACCT
GAAGAGCACGAAGTGGTTTAAACTATCAGTGTTTGACAGGATATATTGGCGGGTAAACCTAAGAGAAAAG
AGCGTTTATTAGAATAATCGGATATTTAAAAGGGCGTGAAAAGGTTTATCCGTTCGTCCATTTGTATGTG
CATGCCAACCACAGGGTTCCCCAGATCAGGCGCTGGCTGCTGAACCCCCAGCCGGAACTGACCCCACAAG
GCCCTAGCGTTTGCAATGCACCAGGTCATCATTGACCCAGGCGTGTTCCACCAGGCCGCTGCCTCGCAAC
TCTTCGCAGGCTTCGCCGACCTGCTCGCGCCACTTCTTCACGCGGGTGGAATCCGATCCGCACATGAGGC
GGAAGGTTTCCAGCTTGAGCGGGTACGGCTCCCGGTGCGAGCTGAAATAGTCGAACATCCGTCGGGCCGT
CGGCGACAGCTTGCGGTACTTCTCCCATATGAATTTCGTGTAGTGGTCGCCAGCAAACAGCACGACGATT
TCCTCGTCGATCAGGACCTGGCAACGGGACGTTTTCTTGCCACGGTCCAGGACGCGGAAGCGGTGCAGCA
GCGACACCGATTCCAGGTGCCCAACGCGGTCGGACGTGAAGCCCATCGCCGTCGCCTGTAGGCGCGACAG
GCATTCCTCGGCCTTCGTGTAATACCGGCCATTGATCGACCAGCCCAGGTCCTGGCAAAGCTCGTAGAAC
GTGAAGGTGATCGGCTCGCCGATAGGGGTGCGCTTCGCGTACTCCAACACCTGCTGCCACACCAGTTCGT
CATCGTCGGCCCGCAGCTCGACGCCGGTGTAGGTGATCTTCACGTCCTTGTTGACGTGGAAAATGACCTT
GTTTTGCAGCGCCTCGCGCGGGATTTTCTTGTTGCGCGTGGTGAACAGGGCAGAGCGGGCCGTGTCGTTT
GGCATCGCTCGCATCGTGTCCGGCCACGGCGCAATATCGAACAAGGAAAGCTGCATTTCCTTGATCTGCT
GCTTCGTGTGTTTCAGCAACGCGGCCTGCTTGGCCTCGCTGACCTGTTTTGCCAGGTCCTCGCCGGCGGT
TTTTCGCTTCTTGGTCGTCATAGTTCCTCGCGTGTCGATGGTCATCGACTTCGCCAAACCTGCCGCCTCC
TGTTCAAGACGACGCGAACGCTCCACGGCGGCCGATGGCGCGGGCAGGGCAGGGGGAGCCAGTTGCACGC
TGTCGCGCTCGATCTTGGCCGTAGCTTGCTGGACCATCGAGCCGACGGACTGGAAGGTTTCGCGGGGCGC
ACGCATGACGGTGCGGCTTGCGATGGTTTCGGCATCCTCGGCGGAAAACCCCGCGTCGATCAGTTCTTGC
CTGTATGCCTTCCGGTCAAACGTCCGATTCATTCACCCTCCTTGCGGGATTGCCCCGACTCACGCCGGGG
CAATGTGCCCTTATTCCTGATTTGACCCGCCTGGTGCCTTGGTGTCCAGATAATCCACCTTATCGGCAAT
GAAGTCGGTCCCGTAGACCGTCTGGCCGTCCTTCTCGTACTTGGTATTCCGAATCTTGCCCTGCACGAAT
ACCAGCGACCCCTTGCCCAAATACTTGCCGTGGGCCTCGGCCTGAGAGCCAAAACACTTGATGCGGAAGA
AGTCGGTGCGCTCCTGCTTGTCGCCGGCATCGTTGCGCCACATCTAGGATCTGCCAGGAACCGTAAAAAG
GCCGCGTTGCTGGCGTTTTTCCATAGGCTCCGCCCCCCTGACGAGCATCACAAAAATCGACGCTCAAGTC
AGAGGTGGCGAAACCCGACAGGACTATAAAGATACCAGGCGTTTCCCCCTGGAAGCTCCCTCGTGCGCTC
TCCTGTTCCGACCCTGCCGCTTACCGGATACCTGTCCGCCTTTCTCCCTTCGGGAAGCGTGGCGCTTTCT
CATAGCTCACGCTGTAGGTATCTCAGTTCGGTGTAGGTCGTTCGCTCCAAGCTGGGCTGTGTGCACGAAC
CCCCCGTTCAGCCCGACCGCTGCGCCTTATCCGGTAACTATCGTCTTGAGTCCAACCCGGTAAGACACGA
CTTATCGCCACTGGCAGCAGCCACTGGTAACAGGATTAGCAGAGCGAGGTATGTAGGCGGTGCTACAGAG
TTCTTGAAGTGGTGGCCTAACTACGGCTACACTAGAAGAACAGTATTTGGTATCTGCGCTCTGCTGAAGC
CAGTTACCTTCGGAAAAAGAGTTGGTAGCTCTTGATCCGGCAAACAAACCACCGCTGGTAGCGGTGGTTT
TTTTGTTTGCAAGCAGCAGATTACGCGCAGAAAAAAAGGATCTCAAGAAGATCCTTTGATCTTTTCTACG
GGGTCTGACGCTCAGTGGAACGAAAACTCACGTTAAGGGATTTTGGTCATGAGATTATCAAAAAGGATCT
TCACCTAGATCCTTTTAAATTAAAAATGAAGTTTTAAATCAATCTAAAGTATATATGAGTAAACTTGGTC
TGACAGTTACCAATGCTTAATCAGTGAGGCACCTATCTCAGCGATCTGTCTATTTCGTTCATCCATAGTT
GCCTGACTCCCCGTCGTGTAGATAACTACGATACGGGAGGGCTTACCATCTGGCCCCAGTGCTGCAATGA
TACCGCGAGAACCACGCTCACCGGCTCCAGATTTATCAGCAATAAACCAGCCAGCCGGAAGGGCCGAGCG
CAGAAGTGGTCCTGCAACTTTATCCGCCTCCATCCAGTCTATTAATTGTTGCCGGGAAGCTAGAGTAAGT
AGTTCGCCAGTTAATAGTTTGCGCAACGTTGTTGCCATTGCTACAGGCATCGTGGTGTCACGCTCGTCGT
TTGGTATGGCTTCATTCAGCTCCGGTTCCCAACGATCAAGGCGAGTTACATGATCCCCCATGTTGTGCAA
AAAAGCGGTTAGCTCCTTCGGTCCTCCGATCGTTGTCAGAAGTAAGTTGGCCGCAGTGTTATCACTCATG
GTTATGGCAGCACTGCATAATTCTCTTACTGTCATGCCATCCGTAAGATGCTTTTCTGTGACTGGTGAGT
ACTCAACCAAGTCATTCTGAGAATAGTGTATGCGGCGACCGAGTTGCTCTTGCCCGGCGTCAATACGGGA
TAATACCGCGCCACATAGCAGAACTTTAAAAGTGCTCATCATTGGAAAACGTTCTTCGGGGCGAAAACTC
TCAAGGATCTTACCGCTGTTGAGATCCAGTTCGATGTAACCCACTCGTGCACCCAACTGATCTTCAGCAT
CTTTTACTTTCACCAGCGTTTCTGGGTGAGCAAAAACAGGAAGGCAAAATGCCGCAAAAAAGGGAATAAG
GGCGACACGGAAATGTTGAATACTCATACTCTTCCTTTTTCAATATTATTGAAGCATTTATCAAGGTTAT
TGTCTCATGAGCGGATACATATTTGAATGTATTTAGAAAAATAAACAAATAGGGGTTCCGCGCACGAATT
GGCCAGCGCTGCCATTTTTGGGGTGAGGCCGTTCGCGGCCGAGGGGCGCAGCCCCTGGGGGGATGGGAGG
CCCGCGTTAGCGGGCCGGGAGGGTTCGAGAAGGGGGGGCACCCCCCTTCGGCGTGCGCGGTCACGCGCAC
AGGGCGCAGCCCTGGTTAAAAACAAGGTTTATAAATATTGGTTTAAAAGCAGGTTAAAAGACAGGTTAGC
GGTGGCCGAAAAACGGGCGGAAACCCTTGCAAATGCTGGATTTTCTGCCTGTGGACAGCCCCTCAAATGT
CAATAGGTGCGCCCCTCATCTGTCAGCACTCTGCCCCTCAAGTGTCAAGGATCGCGCCCCTCATCTGTCA
GTAGTCGCGCCCCTCAAGTGTCAATACCGCAGGGCACTTATCCCCAGGCTTGTCCACATCATCTGTGGGA
AACTCGCGTAAAATCAGGCGTTTTCGCCGATTTGCGAGGCTGGCCAGCTCCACGTCGCCGGCCGAAATCG
AGCCTGCCCCTCATCTGTCAACGCCGCGCCGGGTGAGTCGGCCCCTCAAGTGTCAACGTCCGCCCCTCAT
CTGTCAGTGAGGGCCAAGTTTTCCGCGAGGTATCCACAACGCCGGCGGCCGCGGTGTCTCGCACACGGCT
TCGACGGCGTTTCTGGCGCGTTTGCAGGGCCATAGACGGCCGCCAGCCCAGCGGCGAGGGCAACCAGCCC
GGTGAGCGTCGCAAAGGAGATCCTGATCTGACTGATGGGCTGCCTGTATCGAGTGGTGATTTTGTGCCGA
GCTGCCGGTCGGGGAGCTGTTGGCTGGCTGGTGGCAGGATATATTGTGGTGTAAACAAATTGACGCTTAG
ACAACTTAATAACACATTGCGGACGTTTTTAATGTACTGGGGTGGATGCAGTGGGCCC
